Addgene plasmid #45292: pLEX_970_puro_DEST_V5_TLOC1(220aa)deltaC27
Depositing lab: William Hahn. Depositing organization: Dana-Farber Cancer Institute. Publication: Systematic interrogation of 3q26 identifies TLOC1 and SKIL as cancer drivers. Hagerstrand D, Tong A, Schumacher SE, Ilic N, Shen RR, Cheung HW, Vazquez F, Shrestha Y, Kim SY, Giacomelli AO, Rosenbluh J, Schinzel AC, Spardy NA, Barbie DA, Mermel CH, Weir BA, Garraway LA, Tamayo P, Mesirov JP, Beroukhim R, Hahn WC. Cancer Discov. 2013 Jun 13. [Epub ahead of print] 10.1158/2159-8290.CD-12-0592 PubMed 23764425.
Backbone
  Vector backbone: pLEX_970
  Vector type: Mammalian Expression, Lentiviral
  Selectable markers: Puromycin
Growth in bacteria
  Bacterial resistance: Ampicillin, 100 μg/mL
  Growth temperature: 37°C
  Growth strain: DH5alpha
  Copy number: High Copy
Gene/Insert
  Gene/Insert name: TLOC1
  Species: H. sapiens (human)
  Insert size (bp): 579
  Mutation: deleted 27 c-terminal amino acids
  Entrez Gene: SEC62 (a.k.a. Dtrp1, HTP1, TLOC1, TP-1)
  Tag / fusion protein: V5 (C terminal on backbone)
  Cloning method: Gateway Cloning
  Sequencing primers: 5′ pLEX-fwd; 3′ pLEX-rev
Terms and licenses: Academic/Nonprofit Terms; Industry Terms: Not Available to Industry
How to cite: pLEX_970_puro_DEST_V5_TLOC1(220aa)deltaC27 was a gift from William Hahn (Addgene plasmid # 45292 ; http://n2t.net/addgene:45292 ; RRID:Addgene_45292)
