[The description below was written by a language model from this plasmid's Addgene catalogue record.]
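Description:
pLEX_970_puro_DEST_V5_TLOC1(220aa)deltaC27 is a lentiviral mammalian expression plasmid built on the pLEX_970 backbone, a Gateway destination vector into which the open reading frame was transferred by recombinational cloning. It is maintained in E. coli as a high-copy plasmid under ampicillin selection, and it carries a puromycin resistance marker so that transduced or transfected mammalian cells can be selected. As a lentiviral transfer vector it is meant to be packaged into viral particles for stable integration of the expression cassette into target cells. No feature table is provided, so the promoter driving the insert, the arrangement of the puromycin cassette and the specific viral elements are not stated in the record.

The payload is a truncated form of human TLOC1, the gene now officially designated SEC62, which encodes a component of the endoplasmic reticulum protein translocation machinery. The insert is 579 bp. The construct name indicates that it derives from a 220-amino-acid form of the protein, and the recorded mutation is a deletion of the 27 C-terminal amino acids. The coding sequence is fused to a backbone-encoded C-terminal V5 epitope tag, allowing detection or immunoprecipitation of the mutant protein with anti-V5 antibodies.

The plasmid comes from a study that systematically examined genes in the 3q26 chromosomal region and identified TLOC1 and SKIL as cancer drivers. A C-terminal deletion mutant of this kind would typically be used alongside the corresponding untruncated construct to ask which part of the protein is needed for its activity, although the record does not describe the specific experiments.
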