>Addgene plasmid #45292 | pLEX_970_puro_DEST_V5_TLOC1(220aa)deltaC27 | depositor partial sequence | sequence record 63355 | TLOC1 3'
NNNNNNNNNNNCNNNNNNNNNNAGCGGGCANGGCAGGCGGCGATGAGTTCCGCCGTGGCAATAGGGAGGG
GGAAAGCGAAAGTCCCGGAAAGGAGCTGACAGGTGGTGGCAATGCCCCAACCAGTGGGGGTTGCGTCAGC
AAACACAGTGCACACCACGCCACGTTGCCTGACAACGGGCCACAACTCCTCATAAAGAGACAGCAACCAG
GATTTATACAAGGAGGAGAAAATGAAAGCCATACGGGAAGCAATAGCATGATACAAAGGCATTAAAGCAG
CGTATCCACATAGCGTAAAAGGAGCAACATAGTTAAGAATACCAGTCAATCTTTCACAAATTTTGTAATC
CAGAGGTTGATTGTCGACTTAACGCGCCACCGGTTAGCGCTAGCTCATTACTACGTAGAATCGAGACCGA
GGAGAGGGTTAGGGATAGGCTTACCAACCACTTTGTACAAGAAAGTTGGGTATTCCAGTTCCTCTTTTGT
TATCATTTCAAAATCATTTCCATCCAGAAAAACCTGATCATCATGTGGCTCAAGTTTGAATTTTTTCTTA
GTTTCCTTCTTTTTAGGAGTTCCTGGAGTTTCCTCCTTTTTGGATTCTTCCTTTTCACCATCTTTTTTTT
TCTCTTTTTCTTTTTTTGTCTTCTCATCCTTTATATTTTCTTTCTTGCTCTTTTTATCTTCTTCTTTTCC
ACTTTCAGCTTTTCCTTTATCTTTTTCTTTCTTTATGTCTTTATCATATTTCATTTTCATTACTTTTAGG
GCTCGGTGAAAAAACTGCTTCTTTAAAAGCCTGTTGCAGTAGTCAACCACAGACTCCCTGGTTGTAAATA
AAGCTTCCTCTCCTTTCTTGGCCTTTGCCCACTTTGAATCCAAAAGACAGTCCACTGCTTTTGAAGCAAT
AAAATAATCAACCCGGTGACCCATCATATTGGTGGACTTTGTTGGACAGTTGAATCGAAGATACTTGGNC
NNCAGCCCTTCTCTTCTTTAGATGGGTTCACCAACTTTCCTGGATCCGCTTCNTGTGTCTCCTGCGTTCN
CCATGCCAACTTTTTTNGTACNANCTTGTNATCCCGACNNTTANCCAGANNGCTCTGNTNNNTNGACNTC
CCANCGNACACGCNNCNNNNTNGCGNNNANGGGGNCNNNNNNNTNCNANNTTTTNNNAANNTCCNNNNNN
NNNNNNANNNNNNCCNNNACGTCANGNNNNGNNNNNNNTNNNNNNC
