>Addgene plasmid #45292 | pLEX_970_puro_DEST_V5_TLOC1(220aa)deltaC27 | addgene partial sequence | sequence record 64035 | WPRE-R 5'-CATAGCGTAAAAGGAGCAACA-3'
CAGTCAATCTTTCACAAATTTTGTAATCCAGAGGTTGATTGTCGACTTAACGCGCCACCGGTTAGCGCTA
GCTCATTACTACGTAGAATCGAGACCGAGGAGAGGGTTAGGGATAGGCTTACCAACCACTTTGTACAAGA
AAGTTGGGTATTCCAGTTCCTCTTTTGTTATCATTTCAAAATCATTTCCATCCAGAAAAACCTGATCATC
ATGTGGCTCAAGTTTGAATTTTTTCTTAGTTTCCTTCTTTTTAGGAGTTCCTGGAGTTTCCTCCTTTTTG
GATTCTTCCTTTTCACCATCTTTTTTTTTCTCTTTTTCTTTTTTTGTCTTCTCATCCTTTATATTTTCTT
TCTTGCTCTTTTTATCTTCTTCTTTTCCACTTTCAGCTTTTCCTTTATCTTTTTCTTTCTTTATGTCTTT
ATCATATTTCATTTTCATTACTTTTAGGGCTCGGTGAAAAAACTGCTTCTTTAAAAGCCTGTTGCAGTAG
TCAACCACAGACTCCCTGGTTGTAAATAAAGCTTCCTCTCCTTTCTTGGCCTTTGCCCACTTTGAATCCA
AAAGACAGTCCACTGCTTTTGAAGCAATAAAATAATCAACCCGGTGACCCATCATATTGGTGGACTTTGT
TGGACAGTTGAATCGAAGATACTTGGCCACAGCCTTCTCTTCTTTAGATGGTTCACCAACTTCCTGGATC
CGCTTCTTGTGTCTCCTGCGTTCCGCCATGCCAACTTTTTTGTACAAACTTGTTGATCCCGACAGTTAGC
CAGAGAGCTCTGCTTATATAGACCTCCCACCGTACACGCCTACCGCCCATTTGCGTCAATGGGGCGGAGT
TGTTACGACATTTTGGAAAGTCCCGTTGATTTTGGTGCCAAAACAAACTCCCATTGACGTCAATGGGGTG
GA
